Addgene plasmid #215681: pMS77
Purpose: Cas9 + guide plasmid targeting ChrIII split hygromycinR landing pad
Depositing lab: Patrick Phillips. Depositing organization: University of Oregon. Publication: Expansion of the split hygromycin toolkit for transgene insertion in Caenorhabditis elegans. Moerdyk-Schauwecker MJ, Jahahn EK, Munoz ZI, Robinson KJ, Phillips PC. MicroPubl Biol. 2024 Jan 29;2024:10.17912/micropub.biology.001091. doi: 10.17912/micropub.biology.001091. eCollection 2024. PubMed 38351905.
Backbone
  Vector backbone: pDD162
  Vector type: Worm Expression, CRISPR
Growth in bacteria
  Bacterial resistance: Ampicillin, 100 μg/mL
  Growth temperature: 37°C
  Growth strain: DH5alpha
  Copy number: High Copy
Gene/Insert
  Gene/Insert name: eef-1A.1p::Cas9 + U6p::GTCCAGCGGCAGATCGGCGG (alt name: eft-3p::Cas9 + U6p::GTCCAGCGGCAGATCGGCGG)
  gRNA/shRNA sequence: GTCCAGCGGCAGATCGGCGG
  Species: Synthetic
Terms and licenses: Academic/Nonprofit Terms; Industry Terms: Not Available to Industry
How to cite: pMS77 was a gift from Patrick Phillips (Addgene plasmid # 215681 ; http://n2t.net/addgene:215681 ; RRID:Addgene_215681)
