[The description below was written by a language model from this plasmid's Addgene catalogue record and pLannotate feature annotations shown in this document.]
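Description:
pMS77 is a Cas9-plus-guide RNA plasmid for genome editing in Caenorhabditis elegans, built on the pDD162 backbone and catalogued as a worm expression/CRISPR vector. It is propagated in E. coli as a high-copy plasmid through a ColE1/pUC-type origin and selected with ampicillin via the β-lactamase gene and its native promoter. The sequenced record is about 8.1 kb. The annotation also picks up short remnants of lacZα, bom and rop, which are backbone leftovers with no evident role in the construct's function.

The payload consists of two expression units. In the first, the eft-3 (eef-1A.1) promoter from the C. elegans elongation factor 1α gene drives Streptococcus pyogenes Cas9 that has been codon optimized for the worm and carries synthetic introns, with transcription ended by the tbb-2 β-tubulin terminator. This cassette is flanked by attB4 and attB3 Gateway recombination scars that reflect how it was assembled. In the second unit, a C. elegans U6 snRNA promoter drives a single guide RNA made of a 20-nucleotide targeting sequence, sitting in the short gap between the promoter and the annotated S. pyogenes gRNA scaffold. Delivering the plasmid therefore supplies both nuclease and guide from one molecule.

According to the record, the guide targets a split hygromycin-resistance landing pad on chromosome III. The plasmid belongs to a split hygromycin toolkit for transgene insertion in C. elegans, in which Cas9 cleavage at the landing pad promotes insertion at that defined site. The record does not describe the repair templates or the details of the selection scheme.
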