Features (pLannotate 1.2.2; 14 found; start..end, strand, type, name):
    171..759     +  rep_origin     ori: high-copy-number ColE1/pMB1/pBR322/pUC origin of replication
    941..961     +  protein_bind   attB4: mutant version of attB; core recombination site for the Gateway® BP reaction BP Clonase™
    962..1561    +  promoter       eft-3 promoter: eft-3; promoter for the C. elegans elongation factor 1α gene (Mitrovich and Anderson, 2000)
   1578..5834    +  CDS            Cas9: S. pyogenes Cas9, codon optimized for C. elegans with synthetic introns
   5912..6235    +  terminator     tbb-2 terminator: tbb-2; transcription terminator for the C. elegans tubulin beta-2 gene
   6239..6259    -  protein_bind   attB3: mutant version of attB; core recombination site for the Gateway® BP reaction BP Clonase™
   6263..6304    +  CDS            lacZα (fragment): LacZα fragment of β-galactosidase; lacZ fragment
   6304..6653    +  promoter       CeU6 promoter: promoter for the C. elegans R07E5.16 U6 snRNA gene (Dickinson et al., 2013)
   6674..6749    +  misc_RNA       gRNA scaffold: guide RNA scaffold for the Streptococcus pyogenes CRISPR/Cas9 system
   6764..6830    +  CDS            lacZα (fragment): LacZα fragment of β-galactosidase; lacZ fragment
   6836..6935    -  misc_feature   bom (fragment): basis of mobility region from pBR322
   7037..7072    -  CDS            rop (fragment): Rop protein, which maintains plasmids at low copy number; rop
   7167..7271    +  promoter       AmpR promoter: bla
   7272..8132    +  CDS            AmpR: β-lactamase; bla; confers resistance to ampicillin, carbenicillin, and related antibiotics
>Addgene plasmid #215681 | pMS77 | addgene full sequence | sequence record 426486 | Addgene NGS Result
CTGTCAGACCAAGTTTACTCATATATACTTTAGATTGATTTAAAACTTCATTTTTAATTTAAAAGGATCT
AGGTGAAGATCCTTTTTGATAATCTCATGACCAAAATCCCTTAACGTGAGTTTTCGTTCCACTGAGCGTC
AGACCCCGTAGAAAAGATCAAAGGATCTTCTTGAGATCCTTTTTTTCTGCGCGTAATCTGCTGCTTGCAA
ACAAAAAAACCACCGCTACCAGCGGTGGTTTGTTTGCCGGATCAAGAGCTACCAACTCTTTTTCCGAAGG
TAACTGGCTTCAGCAGAGCGCAGATACCAAATACTGTTCTTCTAGTGTAGCCGTAGTTAGGCCACCACTT
CAAGAACTCTGTAGCACCGCCTACATACCTCGCTCTGCTAATCCTGTTACCAGTGGCTGCTGCCAGTGGC
GATAAGTCGTGTCTTACCGGGTTGGACTCAAGACGATAGTTACCGGATAAGGCGCAGCGGTCGGGCTGAA
CGGGGGGTTCGTGCACACAGCCCAGCTTGGAGCGAACGACCTACACCGAACTGAGATACCTACAGCGTGA
GCTATGAGAAAGCGCCACGCTTCCCGAAGGGAGAAAGGCGGACAGGTATCCGGTAAGCGGCAGGGTCGGA
ACAGGAGAGCGCACGAGGGAGCTTCCAGGGGGAAACGCCTGGTATCTTTATAGTCCTGTCGGGTTTCGCC
ACCTCTGACTTGAGCGTCGATTTTTGTGATGCTCGTCAGGGGGGCGGAGCCTATGGAAAAACGCCAGCAA
CGCGGCCTTTTTACGGTTCCTGGTCTTTTGCTGGCCTTTTGCTCACATGTTCTTTCCTGCGTTATCCCCT
GATTCTGTGGATAACCGTATTACCGCCTTTGAGTGAGCTGATACCAGCGGATAACAATTTCACACAGGAA
ACAGCTATGACCATGATTACGCCAAGCTATCAACTTTGTATAGAAAAGTTGGCACCTTTGGTCTTTTATT
GTCAACTTCCATTGGTTCTTCCATTGTTTCTGTTAAATTAATGAATTTTTCATAAAATAAAGACATTATA
CAATATAAAAATGAAGAATTTATTGAAAATAAACTGCCAGAGAGAAAAAGTATGCAACACTCCCGCCGAG
AGTGTTTGAAATGGTGTACGGTACATTTTCGTGCTAGGAGTTAGATGTGCAGGCAGCAACGAGAGGGGGA
GAGATTTTTTTGGGCCTTGTGAAATTAACGTGAGTTTTCTGGTCATCTGACTAATCATGTTGGTTTTTTG
TTGGTTTATTTTGTTTTTATCTTTGTTTTTATCCAGATTAGGAAATTTAAATTTTATGAATTTATAATGA
GGTCAAACATTCAGTCCCAGCGTTTTTCCTGTTCTCACTGTTTAGTCGAATTTTTATTTTAGGCTTTCAA
CAAATGTTCTAACTGTCTTATTTGTGACCTCACTTTTTATATTTTTTTAATTTTTAAAAATATTAGAAGT
TTCTAGGATAATTTTTTCGACTTTTATTCTCTCTACCGTCCGCACTCTTCTTACTTTTAAATTAAATTGT
TTTTTTTTCAGTTGGGAAACACTTTGCTCTAGAAAAAATGGACAAAAAATACAGCATCGGCCTTGACATC
GGAACGAACTCCGTCGGATGGGCCGTCATCACCGACGAGTACAAGGTCCCATCCAAGAAGTTCAAGGTCC
TCGGAAACACCGACCGTCACTCCATCAAGAAGAACCTCATCGGAGCCCTCCTCTTCGACTCCGGAGAGAC
CGCCGAGGCCACCCGTCTCAAGCGTACCGCCCGTCGTCGTTACACCCGTCGTAAGAACCGTATCTGCTAC
CTCCAAGAGATCTTCTCCAACGAGATGGCCAAGGTCGACGACTCCTTCTTCCACCGTCTCGAGGAGTCCT
TCCTCGTCGAGGAGGACAAGAAGCACGAGCGTCACCCAATCTTCGGAAACATCGTCGACGAGGTCGCCTA
CCACGAGAAGTACCCAACCATCTACCACCTCCGTAAGAAGCTCGTCGACTCCACCGACAAGGCCGACCTC
CGTCTCATCTACCTCGCCCTCGCCCACATGATCAAGTTCCGTGGACACTTCCTCATCGAGGGAGACCTCA
ACCCAGACAACTCCGACGTCGACAAGCTCTTCATCCAACTCGTCCAAACCTACAACCAACTCTTCGAGGA
GAACCCAATCAACGCCTCCGGAGTCGACGCCAAGGCCATCCTCTCCGCCCGTCTCTCCAAGTCCCGTCGT
CTCGAGAACCTCATCGCCCAACTCCCAGGAGAGAAGAAGAACGGACTCTTCGGAAACCTCATCGCCCTCT
CCCTCGGACTCACCCCAAACTTCAAGTCCAACTTCGACCTCGCCGAGGACGCCAAGCTCCAACTCTCCAA
GGACACCTACGACGACGACCTCGACAACCTCCTCGCCCAAATCGGAGACCAATACGCCGACCTCTTCCTC
GCCGCCAAGAACCTCTCCGACGCCATCCTCCTCTCCGACATCCTCCGTGTCAACACCGAGATCACCAAGG
CCCCACTCTCCGCCTCCATGATCAAGCGTTACGACGAGCACCACCAAGACCTCACCCTCCTCAAGGCCCT
CGTCCGTCAACAACTCCCAGAGAAGTACAAGGTAAGTTTAAACATATATATACTAACTAACCCTGATTAT
TTAAATTTTCAGGAGATCTTCTTCGACCAATCCAAGAACGGATACGCCGGATACATCGACGGAGGAGCCT
CCCAAGAGGAGTTCTACAAGTTCATCAAGCCAATCCTCGAGAAGATGGACGGAACCGAGGAGCTCCTCGT
CAAGCTCAACCGTGAGGACCTCCTCCGTAAGCAACGTACCTTCGACAACGGATCCATCCCACACCAAATC
CACCTCGGAGAGCTCCACGCCATCCTCCGTCGTCAAGAGGACTTCTACCCATTCCTCAAGGACAACCGTG
AGAAGATCGAGAAGATCCTCACCTTCCGTATCCCATACTACGTCGGACCACTCGCCCGTGGAAACTCCCG
TTTCGCCTGGATGACCCGTAAGTCCGAGGAGACCATCACCCCATGGAACTTCGAGGAGGTCGTCGACAAG
GGAGCCTCCGCCCAATCCTTCATCGAGCGTATGACCAACTTCGACAAGAACCTCCCAAACGAGAAGGTCC
TCCCAAAGCACTCCCTCCTCTACGAGTACTTCACCGTCTACAACGAGCTCACCAAGGTCAAGTACGTCAC
CGAGGGAATGCGTAAGCCAGCCTTCCTCTCCGGAGAGCAAAAGAAGGCCATCGTCGACCTCCTCTTCAAG
ACCAACCGTAAGGTCACCGTCAAGCAACTCAAGGAGGACTACTTCAAGAAGATCGAGTGCTTCGACTCCG
TCGAGATCTCCGGAGTCGAGGACCGTTTCAACGCCTCCCTCGGAACCTACCACGACCTCCTCAAGATCAT
CAAGGACAAGGACTTCCTCGACAACGAGGAGAACGAGGACATCCTCGAGGACATCGTCCTCACCCTCACC
CTCTTCGAGGACCGTGAGATGATCGAGGAGCGTCTCAAGACCTACGCCCACCTCTTCGACGACAAGGTCA
TGAAGCAGCTTAAGCGTCGTCGTTACACCGGATGGGGACGTCTCTCCCGTAAGCTCATCAACGGAATCCG
TGACAAGCAATCCGGAAAGACCATCCTCGACTTCCTCAAGTCCGACGGATTCGCCAACCGTAACTTCATG
CAACTCATCCACGACGACTCCCTCACCTTCAAGGTAAGTTTAAACAGTTCGGTACTAACTAACCATACAT
ATTTAAATTTTCAGGAGGACATCCAAAAGGCCCAAGTCTCCGGACAAGGAGACTCCCTCCACGAGCACAT
CGCCAACCTCGCCGGATCCCCAGCCATCAAGAAGGGAATCCTCCAAACCGTCAAGGTCGTCGACGAGCTC
GTCAAGGTCATGGGACGTCACAAGCCAGAGAACATCGTCATCGAGATGGCCCGTGAGAACCAAACCACCC
AAAAGGGACAAAAGAACTCCCGTGAGCGTATGAAGCGTATCGAGGAGGGAATCAAGGAGCTCGGATCCCA
AATCCTCAAGGAGCACCCAGTCGAGAACACCCAACTCCAAAACGAGAAGCTCTACCTCTACTACCTCCAA
AACGGACGTGACATGTACGTCGACCAAGAGCTCGACATCAACCGTCTCTCCGACTACGACGTCGACCACA
TCGTCCCACAATCCTTCCTCAAGGACGACTCCATCGACAACAAGGTCCTCACCCGTTCCGACAAGAACCG
TGGAAAGTCCGACAACGTCCCATCCGAGGAGGTCGTCAAGAAGATGAAGAACTACTGGCGTCAACTCCTC
AACGCCAAGCTCATCACCCAACGTAAGTTCGACAACCTCACCAAGGCTGAGCGTGGAGGACTCTCCGAGC
TCGACAAGGCCGGATTCATCAAGCGTCAACTCGTCGAGACCCGTCAAATCACCAAGCACGTCGCCCAAAT
CCTCGACTCCCGTATGAACACCAAGTACGACGAGAACGACAAGCTCATCCGTGAGGTCAAGGTCATCACC
CTCAAGTCCAAGCTCGTCTCCGACTTCCGTAAGGACTTCCAATTCTACAAGGTCCGTGAGATCAACAACT
ACCACCACGCCCACGACGCCTACCTCAACGCCGTAGTAGGAACCGCCCTCATCAAGAAGTACCCAAAGCT
CGAGTCCGAGTTCGTCTACGGAGACTACAAGGTCTACGACGTCCGTAAGATGATCGCCAAGTCCGAGCAA
GAGATCGGAAAGGCCACCGCCAAGTACTTCTTCTACTCCAACATCATGAACTTCTTCAAGGTAAGTTTAA
ACATGATTTTACTAACTAACTAATCTGATTTAAATTTTCAGACCGAGATCACCCTCGCCAACGGAGAGAT
CCGTAAGCGTCCACTCATCGAGACCAACGGAGAGACCGGAGAGATCGTCTGGGACAAGGGACGTGACTTC
GCCACAGTCCGTAAGGTCCTCTCCATGCCACAAGTCAACATCGTCAAGAAGACCGAGGTCCAAACCGGAG
GATTCTCCAAGGAGTCCATCCTCCCAAAGCGTAACTCCGACAAGCTCATCGCCCGTAAGAAGGACTGGGA
CCCAAAGAAGTACGGAGGATTCGACTCCCCAACCGTCGCCTACTCCGTCCTCGTCGTCGCCAAGGTCGAG
AAGGGAAAGTCCAAGAAGCTCAAGTCCGTCAAGGAGCTCCTCGGAATCACCATCATGGAGCGTTCCTCCT
TCGAGAAGAACCCAATCGACTTCCTCGAGGCCAAGGGATACAAGGAGGTCAAGAAGGACCTCATCATCAA
GCTCCCAAAGTACTCCCTCTTCGAGCTCGAGAACGGACGTAAGCGTATGCTCGCCTCCGCCGGAGAGCTC
CAAAAGGGAAACGAGCTCGCCCTCCCATCCAAGTACGTCAACTTCCTCTACCTCGCCTCCCACTACGAGA
AGCTCAAGGGATCCCCAGAGGACAACGAGCAAAAGCAACTCTTCGTCGAGCAACACAAGCACTACCTCGA
CGAGATCATCGAGCAAATCTCCGAGTTCTCCAAGCGTGTCATCCTCGCCGACGCCAACCTCGACAAGGTC
CTCTCCGCCTACAACAAGCACCGTGACAAGCCAATCCGTGAGCAAGCCGAGAACATCATCCACCTCTTCA
CCCTCACCAACCTCGGAGCCCCAGCCGCCTTCAAGTACTTCGACACCACCATCGACCGTAAGCGTTACAC
CTCCACCAAGGAGGTCCTCGACGCCACCCTCATCCACCAATCCATCACCGGACTCTACGAGACCCGTATC
GACCTCTCCCAACTCGGAGGAGACGGAGGATCCGGACCACCAAAGAAGAAGCGTAAGGTCTACCCATACG
ACGTCCCAGACTACGCCTAAACTAGTGATAAATGCAAAATCCTTTCAAGCATTCCCTTCTTCTCTATCAC
TCTTCTTTCTTTTTGTCAAAAAATTCTCTCGCTAATTTATTTGCTTTTTTAATGTTATTATTTTATGACT
TTTTATAGTCACTGAAAAGTTTGCATCTGAGTGAAGTGAATGCTATCAAAATGTGATTCTGTCTGATGTA
CTTTCACAATCTCTCTTCAATTCCATTTTGAAGTGCTTTAAACCCGAAAGGTTGAGAAAAATGCGAGCGC
TCAAATATTTGTATTGTGTTCGTTGAGTGACCCAACAAAAAGAGGAAACTTTATTGTGCCGCCAAGAAAA
AAGTCTCACAACTTTATTATACATAGTTGATAATTCACTGGCCGTCGTTTTACAACGTCGTGACTGGGAA
AACCAAAAAAAACTAGCAATAAAGGAATAAAAAACTGTACACCTTAAAGGCGCACACTCTGTTTTGCAAA
TTTTATTTTTAGTTGTGAATTTTCTGCTGAGACCTGAAAATAGCAACTTTAGTACTACTATAATTTGTCA
ACCTTTTCAAAAAAAGCATGCAATTTTTGAGAAACTCTTATAAAAGCTATTATTAAAAAAACACCTTTTT
TCCAAAATTATTCCACAAAAAATATGTTATGAAATGCCTACACCCTCTCACACACACTCTTTATACTACT
CTGTCAAACTCACGAGATGTCTGCCGCCTCTTGTGTTGCCCCTATATAAACACCTCCTATTGCGAGATGT
CTTGTCCAGCGGCAGATCGGCGGGTTTTAGAGCTAGAAATAGCAAGTTAAAATAAGGCTAGTCCGTTATC
AACTTGAAAAAGTGGCACCGAGTCGGTGCTTTTTGTGAAATTTCTGGCGTAATAGCGAAGAGGCCCGCAC
CGATCGCCCTTCCCAACAGTTGCGCAGCCTGAATGGCGAATGGCGCCTGATGCGGTATTTTCTCCTTACG
CATCTGTGCGGTATTTCACACCGCATATGGTGCACTCTCAGTGCAATCTGCTCTGATGCCGCATAGTTAA
GCCAGCCCCGACACCCGCCAACACCCGCTGACGCGCCCTGACGGGCTTGTCTGCTCCCGGCATCCGCTTA
CAGACAAGCTGTGACCGTCTCCGGGAGCTGCATGTGTCAGAGGTTTTCACCGTCATCACCGAAACGCGCG
AGACGAAAGGGCCTCGTGATACGCCTATTTTTATAGGTTAATGTCATGATAATAATGGTTTCTTAGACGT
CAGGTGGCACTTTTCGGGGAAATGTGCGCGGAACCCCTATTTGTTTATTTTTCTAAATACATTCAAATAT
GTATCCGCTCATGAGACAATAACCCTGATAAATGCTTCAATAATATTGAAAAAGGAAGAGTATGAGTATT
CAACATTTCCGTGTCGCCCTTATTCCCTTTTTTGCGGCATTTTGCCTTCCTGTTTTTGCTCACCCAGAAA
CGCTGGTGAAAGTAAAAGATGCTGAAGATCAGTTGGGTGCACGAGTGGGTTACATCGAACTGGATCTCAA
CAGCGGTAAGATCCTTGAGAGTTTTCGCCCCGAAGAACGTTTTCCAATGATGAGCACTTTTAAAGTTCTG
CTATGTGGCGCGGTATTATCCCGTATTGACGCCGGGCAAGAGCAACTCGGTCGCCGCATACACTATTCTC
AGAATGACTTGGTTGAGTACTCACCAGTCACAGAAAAGCATCTTACGGATGGCATGACAGTAAGAGAATT
ATGCAGTGCTGCCATAACCATGAGTGATAACACTGCGGCCAACTTACTTCTGACAACGATCGGAGGACCG
AAGGAGCTAACCGCTTTTTTGCACAACATGGGGGATCATGTAACTCGCCTTGATCGTTGGGAACCGGAGC
TGAATGAAGCCATACCAAACGACGAGCGTGACACCACGATGCCTGTAGCAATGGCAACAACGTTGCGCAA
ACTATTAACTGGCGAACTACTTACTCTAGCTTCCCGGCAACAATTAATAGACTGGATGGAGGCGGATAAA
GTTGCAGGACCACTTCTGCGCTCGGCCCTTCCGGCTGGCTGGTTTATTGCTGATAAATCTGGAGCCGGTG
AGCGTGGGTCTCGCGGTATCATTGCAGCACTGGGGTCAGATGGTAAGCCCTCCCGTATCGTAGTTATCTA
CACGACGGGGAGTCAGGCAACTATGGATGAACGAAATAGACAGATCGCTGAGATAGGTGCCTCACTGATT
AAGCATTGGTAA
